>Addgene plasmid | pB-mTSPAN4-mCherry Sequencing Result | analyzer sequence | sequence record 420312
GACATTGATTATTGACTAGTTATTAATAGTAATCAATTACGGGGTCATTAGTTCATAGCCCATATATGGA
GTTCCGCGTTACATAACTTACGGTAAATGGCCCGCCTGGCTGACCGCCCAACGACCCCCGCCCATTGACG
TCAATAATGACGTATGTTCCCATAGTAACGCCAATAGGGACTTTCCATTGACGTCAATGGGTGGAGTATT
TACGGTAAACTGCCCACTTGGCAGTACATCAAGTGTATCATATGCCAAGTACGCCCCCTATTGACGTCAA
TGACGGTAAATGGCCCGCCTGGCATTATGCCCAGTACATGACCTTATGGGACTTTCCTACTTGGCAGTAC
ATCTACGTATTAGTCATCGCTATTACCATGGTCGAGGTGAGCCCCACGTTCTGCTTCACTCTCCCCATCT
CCCCCCCCTCCCCACCCCCAATTTTGTATTTATTTATTTTTTAATTATTTTGTGCAGCGATGGGGGCGGG
GGGGGGGGGGGGGGGGGCCCGGGGGGGGGGGGGGGGGGGGGGGGGGGGGGGGGGGGGGGGGGGGGGGGGG
GGGGGGGGGGGGGGGGGGGGGGGGGCCGCCTGGGGCGGGGGGGGGCTGGGGGGGGGGGCGCGGCGGCCCC
CGGAGCGCCGGCGGCTGTCGAGGCGCGGCGAGCCGCAGCCATTGCCTTTTATGGTAATCGTGCGAGAGGG
CGCAGGGACTTCCTTTGTCCCAAATCTGTGCGGAGCCGAAATCTGGGAGGCGCCGCCGCACCCCCTCTAG
CGGGCGCGGGGCGAAGCGGTGCGGCGCCGGCAGGAAGGAAATGGGCGGGGAGGGCCTTCGTGCGTCGCCG
CGCCGCCGTCCCCTTCTCCCTCTCCAGCCTCGGGGCTGTCCGCGGGGGGACGGCTGCCTTCGGGGGGGAC
GGGGCAGGGCGGGGTTCGGCTTCTGGCGTGTGACCGGCGGCTCTAGAGCCTCTGCTAACCATGTTCATGC
CTTCTTCTTTTTCCTACAGCTCCTGGGCAACGTGCTGGTTATTGTGCTGTCTCATCATTTTGGCAAAGAA
TTCCTCGACGGTATCGATAAGCTATCACAAGTTTGTACAGCCACCATGGCGCGCGGCTGCCTCCAGGGCG
TCAAGTACCTCATGTTCGCCTTCAACCTGCTCTTCTGGCTGGGTGGCTGTGGTGTCCTGGGTGTTGGCAT
CTGGTTGGCTGCCACACAGGGAAACTTTGCCACCTTATCATCCTCATTTCCATCCTTGTCGGCTGCCAAC
CTGCTCATCGTCACCGGGACCTTCGTCATGGCCATCGGCTTCGTGGGCTGCATTGGGGCCCTCAAGGAGA
ACAAGTGCCTACTGCTCACTTTCTTTGTGCTGCTGCTGCTAGTGTTCCTGCTGGAAGCCACCATTGCTGT
GCTCTTCTTTGCCTACAGTGACAAGATTGACAGTTATGCCCAACAAGACCTGAAGAAGGGCCTGCATCTG
TATGGCACACAGGGCAACGTGGGCCTCACCAATGCCTGGAGCATCATCCAGACTGATTTCCGATGCTGTG
GAGTTTCCAATTACACTGATTGGTTTGAGGTATACAATGCCACTCGTGTGCCTGACTCCTGCTGTCTGGA
GTTCAGTGATAGCTGTGGGTTACATGAACCTGGTACCTGGTGGAAGTCGCCCTGTTATGAGACAGTGAAG
GCCTGGCTCCAGGAGAACCTGCTAGCTGTGGGCATCTTTGGACTGTGCACGGCACTGGTGCAGATTCTGG
GCCTCACCTTCGCTATGACCATGTACTGCCAGGTGGTAAAGGCGGACACCTACTGTGCACCCGGGATGGT
GAGCAAGGGCGAGGAGGATAACATGGCCATCATCAAGGAGTTCATGCGCTTCAAGGTGCACATGGAGGGC
TCCGTGAACGGCCACGAGTTCGAGATCGAGGGCGAGGGCGAGGGCCGCCCCTACGAGGGCACCCAGACCG
CCAAGCTGAAGGTGACCAAGGGTGGCCCCCTGCCCTTCGCCTGGGACATCCTGTCCCCTCAGTTCATGTA
CGGCTCCAAGGCCTACGTGAAGCACCCCGCCGACATCCCCGACTACTTGAAGCTGTCCTTCCCCGAGGGC
TTCAAGTGGGAGCGCGTGATGAACTTCGAGGACGGCGGCGTGGTGACCGTGACCCAGGACTCCTCCCTGC
AGGACGGCGAGTTCATCTACAAGGTGAAGCTGCGCGGCACCAACTTCCCCTCCGACGGCCCCGTAATGCA
GAAGAAGACCATGGGCTGGGAGGCCTCCTCCGAGCGGATGTACCCCGAGGACGGCGCCCTGAAGGGCGAG
ATCAAGCAGAGGCTGAAGCTGAAGGACGGCGGCCACTACGACGCTGAGGTCAAGACCACCTACAAGGCCA
AGAAGCCCGTGCAGCTGCCCGGCGCCTACAACGTCAACATCAAGTTGGACATCACCTCCCACAACGAGGA
CTACACCATCGTGGAACAGTACGAACGCGCCGAGGGCCGCCACTCCACCGGCGGCATGGACGAGCTATAC
AAGGGATCCACGCGTCTCGAGTTAACGGTACCTCTAGAGAATTCGCTAGCCTCGACTGTGCCTTCTAGTT
GCCAGCCATCTGTTGTTTGCCCCTCCCCCGTGCCTTCCTTGACCCTGGAAGGTGCCACTCCCACTGTCCT
TTCCTAATAAAATGAGGAAATTGCATCGCATTGTCTGAGTAGGTGTCATTCTATTCTGGGGGGTGGGGTG
GGGCAGGACAGCAAGGGGGAGGATTGGGAAGACAATAGCAGGCATGCTGGGGATGCGGTGGGCTCTATGG
CTTCTGAGGCGGTTAATTAAAATAAAACTAGAGCGGGCCCGGTACTAACCAAACTGGATCTCTGCTGTCC
CTGTAATAAACCCGAAAATTTTGAATTTTTGTAATTTGTTTTTGTAATTCTTTAGTTTGTATGTCTGTTG
CTATTATGTCTACTATTCTTTCCCCTGCACTGTACCCCCCAATCCCCCCTTTTCTTTTAAAATTGTGGAT
GAATACTGCCATTTGTCTGCAGAGCGGCCGCGTCGAGATAACTTCGTATAATGTATGCTATACGAAGTTA
TGTTTTGTTACTTTATAGAAGAAATTTTGAGTTTTTGTTTTTTTTTAATAAATAAATAAACATAAATAAA
TTGTTTGTTGAATTTATTATTAGTATGTAAGTGTAAATATAATAAAACTTAATATCTATTCAAATTAATA
AATAAACCTCGATATACAGACCGATAAAACACATGCGTCAATTTTACGCATGATTATCTTTAACGTACGT
CACAATATGATTATCTTTCTAGGGTTAAAGAGCTCCAGCTTTTGTTCCCTTTAGTGAGGGTTAATTTCGA
GCTTGGCGTAATCATGGTCATAGCTGTTTCCTGTGTGAAATTGTTATCCGCTCACAATTCCACACAACAT
ACGAGCCGGAAGCATAAAGTGTAAAGCCTGGGGTGCCTAATGAGTGAGCTAACTCACATTAATTGCGTTG
CGCTCACTGCCCGCTTTCCAGTCGGGAAACCTGTCGTGCCAGCTGCATTAATGAATCGGCCAACGCGCGG
GGAGAGGCGGTTTGCGTATTGGGCGCTCTTCCGCTTCCTCGCTCACTGACTCGCTGCGCTCGGTCGTTCG
GCTGCGGCGAGCGGTATCAGCTCACTCAAAGGCGGTAATACGGTTATCCACAGAATCAGGGGATAACGCA
GGAAAGAACATGTGAGCAAAAGGCCAGCAAAAGGCCAGGAACCGTAAAAAGGCCGCGTTGCTGGCGTTTT
TCCATAGGCTCCGCCCCCCTGACGAGCATCACAAAAATCGACGCTCAAGTCAGAGGTGGCGAAACCCGAC
AGGACTATAAAGATACCAGGCGTTTCCCCCTGGAAGCTCCCTCGTGCGCTCTCCTGTTCCGACCCTGCCG
CTTACCGGATACCTGTCCGCCTTTCTCCCTTCGGGAAGCGTGGCGCTTTCTCATAGCTCACGCTGTAGGT
ATCTCAGTTCGGTGTAGGTCGTTCGCTCCAAGCTGGGCTGTGTGCACGAACCCCCCGTTCAGCCCGACCG
CTGCGCCTTATCCGGTAACTATCGTCTTGAGTCCAACCCGGTAAGACACGACTTATCGCCACTGGCAGCA
GCCACTGGTAACAGGATTAGCAGAGCGAGGTATGTAGGCGGTGCTACAGAGTTCTTGAAGTGGTGGCCTA
ACTACGGCTACACTAGAAGAACAGTATTTGGTATCTGCGCTCTGCTGAAGCCAGTTACCTTCGGAAAAAG
AGTTGGTAGCTCTTGATCCGGCAAACAAACCACCGCTGGTAGCGGTGGTTTTTTTGTTTGCAAGCAGCAG
ATTACGCGCAGAAAAAAAGGATCTCAAGAAGATCCTTTGATCTTTTCTACGGGGTCTGACGCTCAGTGGA
ACGAAAACTCACGTTAAGGGATTTTGGTCATGAGATTATCAAAAAGGATCTTCACCTAGATCCTTTTAAA
TTAAAAATGAAGTTTTAAATCAATCTAAAGTATATATGAGTAAACTTGGTCTGACAGTTACCAATGCTTA
ATCAGTGAGGCACCTATCTCAGCGATCTGTCTATTTCGTTCATCCATAGTTGCCTGACTCCCCGTCGTGT
AGATAACTACGATACGGGAGGGCTTACCATCTGGCCCCAGTGCTGCAATGATACCGCGAGACCCACGCTC
ACCGGCTCCAGATTTATCAGCAATAAACCAGCCAGCCGGAAGGGCCGAGCGCAGAAGTGGTCCTGCAACT
TTATCCGCCTCCATCCAGTCTATTAATTGTTGCCGGGAAGCTAGAGTAAGTAGTTCGCCAGTTAATAGTT
TGCGCAACGTTGTTGCCATTGCTACAGGCATCGTGGTGTCACGCTCGTCGTTTGGTATGGCTTCATTCAG
CTCCGGTTCCCAACGATCAAGGCGAGTTACATGATCCCCCATGTTGTGCAAAAAAGCGGTTAGCTCCTTC
GGTCCTCCGATCGTTGTCAGAAGTAAGTTGGCCGCAGTGTTATCACTCATGGTTATGGCAGCACTGCATA
ATTCTCTTACTGTCATGCCATCCGTAAGATGCTTTTCTGTGACTGGTGAGTACTCAACCAAGTCATTCTG
AGAATAGTGTATGCGGCGACCGAGTTGCTCTTGCCCGGCGTCAATACGGGATAATACCGCGCCACATAGC
AGAACTTTAAAAGTGCTCATCATTGGAAAACGTTCTTCGGGGCGAAAACTCTCAAGGATCTTACCGCTGT
TGAGATCCAGTTCGATGTAACCCACTCGTGCACCCAACTGATCTTCAGCATCTTTTACTTTCACCAGCGT
TTCTGGGTGAGCAAAAACAGGAAGGCAAAATGCCGCAAAAAAGGGAATAAGGGCGACACGGAAATGTTGA
ATACTCATACTCTTCCTTTTTCAATATTATTGAAGCATTTATCAGGGTTATTGTCTCATGAGCGGATACA
TATTTGAATGTATTTAGAAAAATAAACAAATAGGGGTTCCGCGCACATTTCCCCGAAAAGTGCCACCTAA
ATTGTAAGCGTTAATATTTTGTTAAAATTCGCGTTAAATTTTTGTTAAATCAGCTCATTTTTTAACCAAT
AGGCCGAAATCGGCAAAATCCCTTATAAATCAAAAGAATAGACCGAGATAGGGT
[37 nt withheld, positions 5655-5691]
AAAGAACGTGGACTCCAACGTCAAAGG
[49 nt withheld, positions 5719-5767]
T
[91 nt withheld, positions 5769-5859]
G
[124 nt withheld, positions 5861-5984]
CCCATTCGCCATTCAGGCTGCGCAACTGTTGGGAAGGGCGATCGGTGCGGGCCTCTTCGCTATTACGCCA
GCTGGCGAAAGGGGGATGTGCTGCAAGGCGATTAAGTTGGGTAACGCCAGGGTTTTCCCAGTCACGACGT
TGTAAAACGACGGCCAGTGAATTGTAATACGACTCACTATAGGGCGAATTGGGTACCTTAACCCTAGAAA
GATAGTCTGCGTAAAATTGACGCATGCATTCTTGAAATATTGCTCTCTCTTTCTAAATAGCGCGAATCCG
TCGCTGTGCATTTAGGACATCTCAGTCGCCGCTTGGAGCTCCCGTGAGGCGTGCTTGTCAATGCGGTAAG
TGTCACTGATTTTGAACTATAACGACCGCGTGAGTCAAAATGACGCATGATTATCTTTTACGTGACTTTT
AAGATTTAACTCATACGATAATTATATTGTTATTTCATGTTCTACTTACGTGATAACTTATTATATATAT
ATTTTCTTGTTATAGATATCCAACTATGAAACATTATCATAAAGCAATAGTAAAGAGCCTTCAGTAAAGA
GCAGGCATTTATCTAATCCCACCCCACCCCCACCCCCGTAGCTCCAATCCTTCCATTCAAAATGTAGGTA
CTCTGTTCTCACCCTTCTTAACAAAGTATGACAGGAAAAACTTCCATGTGGACATCTTTATTGTTTAATA
GATCATCAATTTCTCGACTATTCCTTTGCCCTCGGACGAGTGCTGGGGCGTCGGTTTCCACTATCGGCGA
GTACTTCTACACAGCCATCGGTCCAGACGGCCGCGCTTCTGCGGGCGATTTGTGTACGCCCGACAGTCCC
GGCTCCGGATCGGACGATTGCGTCGCATCGACCCTGCGCCCAAGCTGCATCATCGAAATTGCCGTCAACC
AAGCTCTGATAGAGTTGGTCAAGACCAATGCGGAGCATATACGCCCGGAGCCGCGGCGATCCTGCAAGCT
CCGGATGCCTCCGCTCGAAGTAGCGCGTCTGCTGCTCCATACAAGCCAACCACGGCCTCCAGAAGAAGAT
GTTGGCGACCTCGTATTGGGAATCCCCGAACATCGCCTCGCTCCAGTCAATGACCGCTGTTATGCGGCCA
TTGTCCGTCAGGACATTGTTGGAGCCGAAATCCGCGTGCACGAGGTGCCGGACTTCGGGGCAGTCCTCGG
CCCAAAGCATCAGCTCATCGAGAGCCTGCGCGACGGACGCACTGACGGTGTCGTCCATCACAGTTTGCCA
GTGATACACATGGGGATCAGCAATCGCGCATATGAAATCACGCCATGTAGTGTATTGACCGATTCCTTGC
GGTCCGAATGGGCCGAACCCGCTCGTCTGGCTAAGATCGGCCGCAGCGATCGCATCCATGGCCTCCGCGA
CCGGCTGCAGAACAGCGGGCAGTTCGGTTTCAGGCAGGTCTTGCAACGTGACACCCTGTGCACGGCGGGA
GATGCAATAGGTCAGGCTCTCGCTGAATTCCCCAATGTCAAGCACTTCCGGAATCGGGAGCGCGGCCGAT
GCAAAGTGCCGATAAACATAACGATCTTTGTAGAAACCATCGGCGCAGCTATTTACCCGCAGGACATATC
CACGCCCTCCTACATCGAAGCTGAAAGCACGAGATTCTTCGCCCTCCGAGAGCTGCATCAGGTCGGAGAC
GCTGTCGAACTTTTCGATCAGAAACTTCTCGACAGACGTCGCGGTGAGTTCAGGCTTTTTCATGGTGGCG
GCTGGATCGGTCGAAAGGCCCGGAGATGAGGAAGAGGAGAACAGCGCGGCAGACGTGCGCTTTTGAAGCG
TGCAGAATGCCGGGCCTCCGGAGGACCTTCGGGCGCCCGCCCCGCCCCTGAGCCCGCCCCTGAGCCCGCC
CCCGGACCCACCCCTTCCCAGCCTCTGAGCCCAGAAAGCGAAGGAGCAAAGCTGCTATTGGCCGCTGCCC
CAAAGGCCTACCCGCTTCCATTGCTCAGCGGTGCTGTCCATCTGCACGAGACTAGTGAGACGTGCTACTT
CCATTTGTCACGTCCTGCACGACGCGAGCTGCGGGGCGGGGGGGAACTTCCTGACTAGGGGAGGAGTAGA
AGGTGGCGCGAAGGGGCCACCAAAGAACGGAGCCGGTTGGCGCCTACCGGTGGATGTGGAATGTGTGCGA
GGCCAGAGGCCACTTGTGTAGCGCCAAGTGCCCAGCGGGGCTGCTAAAGCGCATGCTCCAGACTGCCTTG
GGAAAAGCGCCTCCCCTACCCGGTAGAATTCATCGATGATATCATAACTTCGTATAATGTATGCTATACG
AAGTTATGCGGCCCTCGAGGTC
Features (pLannotate 1.2.2; 26 found; start..end, strand, type, name):
      1..380     +  enhancer       CMV enhancer: human cytomegalovirus immediate early enhancer
    382..503     +  promoter       chicken β-actin promoter (fragment): contains a 21-bp deletion relative to the standard chicken β-actin promoter
    511..532     +  promoter       chicken β-actin promoter (fragment): No description available
    577..999     +  intron         chimeric intron (fragment): chimera between introns from chicken β-actin and rabbit β-globin
    997..1053    +  CDS            HBB (fragment): HBB_LEPEU - Experimental evidence at protein level: Swiss-Prot protein existence level 1. Involved in oxygen transport from the lung to the various peripheral tissues. From Lepus europaeus (European hare).
   1055..1073    -  misc_feature   MCS (fragment): pBluescript multiple cloning site
   1096..1809    +  CDS            Tspan4: TSN4_MOUSE - Also known as Tm4sf7. Experimental evidence at protein level: Swiss-Prot protein existence level 1. From Mus musculus (Mouse).
   1816..2523    +  CDS            mCherry: mCherry is a basic (constitutively fluorescent) red fluorescent protein published in 2004, derived from Discosoma sp.. It is reported to be a very rapidly-maturing monomer with low acid sensitivity.
   2576..2800    +  polyA_signal   bGH poly(A) signal: bovine growth hormone polyadenylation signal
   2885..3002    -  misc_feature   cPPT/CTS: central polypurine tract and central termination sequence of HIV-1
   3048..3081    -  protein_bind   loxP: Cre-mediated recombination occurs in the 8-bp core sequence (GCATACAT). Cre recombinase
   3338..3356    -  promoter       T3 promoter: promoter for bacteriophage T3 RNA polymerase
   3401..3417    -  protein_bind   lac operator: The lac repressor binds to the lac operator to inhibit transcription in E. coli. This inhibition can be relieved by adding lactose or isopropyl-β-D-thiogalactopyranoside (IPTG). lac repressor encoded by lacI
   3425..3455    -  promoter       lac promoter: promoter for the E. coli lac operon
   3470..3491    -  protein_bind   CAP binding site: CAP binding activates transcription in the presence of cAMP. E. coli catabolite activator protein
   3504..3596    -  CDS            lacI (fragment): lac repressor; lacI; The lac repressor binds to the lac operator to inhibit transcription in E. coli. This inhibition can be relieved by adding lactose or isopropyl-β-D-thiogalactopyranoside (IPTG).
   3779..4367    -  rep_origin     ori: high-copy-number ColE1/pMB1/pBR322/pUC origin of replication
   4538..5398    -  CDS            AmpR: β-lactamase; bla; confers resistance to ampicillin, carbenicillin, and related antibiotics
   5399..5503    -  promoter       AmpR promoter: bla
   5556..5984    -  rep_origin     f1 ori (sequence partly withheld): f1 bacteriophage origin of replication; arrow indicates direction of (+) strand synthesis
   5989..6146    -  CDS            lacZα (fragment): LacZα fragment of β-galactosidase; lacZ fragment
   6149..6167    +  promoter       T7 promoter: promoter for bacteriophage T7 RNA polymerase
   6489..6698    -  polyA_signal   PGK poly(A) signal (fragment): mouse phosphoglycerate kinase 1 polyadenylation signal
   6702..7727    -  CDS            HygR: aminoglycoside phosphotransferase from E. coli; aph(4)-Ia; confers resistance to hygromycin
   7746..8245    -  promoter       PGK promoter: mouse phosphoglycerate kinase 1 promoter
   8268..8301    -  protein_bind   loxP: Cre-mediated recombination occurs in the 8-bp core sequence (GCATACAT). Cre recombinase
